Addgene plasmid #38899: GPX3
Purpose: Bacterial expression for structure determination; may not be full ORF
Depositing lab: Nicola Burgess-Brown. Depositing organization: University of Oxford.
Backbone
  Vector backbone: pNIC-CTHF
  Backbone manufacturer: SGC
  Vector type: Bacterial Expression
Growth in bacteria
  Bacterial resistance: Kanamycin, 50 μg/mL
  Growth temperature: 37°C
  Growth strain: Mach1
  Copy number: Low Copy
Gene/Insert
  Gene/Insert name: GPX3 (alt names: glutathione peroxidase 3; PDB:2R37)
  Species: H. sapiens (human)
  Insert size (bp): 675
  Entrez Gene: GPX3 (a.k.a. GPx-P, GSHPx-3, GSHPx-P)
  Tag / fusion protein: Tev His Flag (C terminal on insert)
  Cloning method: Ligation Independent Cloning
  Sequencing primers: 5′ T7; 3′ T7-term
Terms and licenses: Academic/Nonprofit Terms; Industry Terms: Not Available to Industry
How to cite: GPX3 was a gift from Nicola Burgess-Brown (Addgene plasmid # 38899 ; http://n2t.net/addgene:38899 ; RRID:Addgene_38899)
