[The description below was written by a language model from this plasmid's Addgene catalogue record.]
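Description:
GPX3 is a bacterial expression plasmid built on the pNIC-CTHF backbone from the SGC, designed to produce recombinant human glutathione peroxidase 3 in E. coli for structural work. It is maintained under kanamycin selection and is listed as low copy. The record does not name the origin of replication, and no feature table is provided, so the detailed layout of the backbone cannot be confirmed from the available information.

The insert is a 675 bp fragment of the human GPX3 gene, which encodes the plasma (extracellular) glutathione peroxidase. The entry explicitly cautions that the insert may not represent the full open reading frame, which is typical of constructs whose boundaries were trimmed to yield a well-behaved, crystallisable domain, and it links the construct to a deposited protein structure. The fragment was introduced by ligation-independent cloning and is fused at its C terminus to a composite tag made up of a TEV protease recognition site, a polyhistidine tag and a FLAG epitope. This arrangement allows immobilised-metal affinity purification and antibody detection of the expressed protein, followed by TEV cleavage to remove most of the tag before crystallisation or biochemical analysis.

The promoter is not stated, but the recommended sequencing primers are T7 and T7-terminator, which suggests the insert sits in a T7-type expression cassette that would need a host supplying T7 RNA polymerase. The construct is intended for producing purified GPX3 protein for structure determination and related in vitro studies.
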