>Addgene plasmid #38899 | GPX3 | depositor partial sequence | sequence record 48957 | GPX3 sequence 675 bps
ATGCAAGAGAAGTCGAAGATGGACTGCCATGGTGGCATAAGTGGCACCATTTACGAGTACGGAGCCCTCA
CCATTGATGGGGAGGAGTACATCCCCTTCAAGCAGTATGCTGGCAAATACGTCCTCTTTGTCAACGTGGC
CAGCTACGGAGGCCTGACGGGCCAGTACATTGAACTGAATGCACTACAGGAAGAGCTTGCACCATTCGGT
CTGGTCATTCTGGGCTTTCCCTGCAACCAATTTGGAAAACAGGAACCAGGAGAGAACTCAGAGATCCTTC
CTACCCTCAAGTATGTCCGACCAGGTGGAGGCTTTGTCCCTAATTTCCAGCTCTTTGAGAAAGGGGATGT
CAATGGAGAGAAAGAGCAGAAATTCTACACTTTCCTAAAGAACTCCTGTCCTCCCACCTCGGAGCTCCTG
GGTACATCTGACCGCCTCTTCTGGGAACCCATGAAGGTTCACGACATCCGCTGGAACTTTGAGAAGTTCC
TGGTGGGGCCAGATGGTATACCCATCATGCGCTGGCACCACCGGACCACGGTCAGCAACGTCAAGATGGA
CATCCTGTCCTACATGAGGCGGCAGGCAGCCCTGGGGGTCGCAGAGAACCTCTACTTCCAATCGCACCAT
CATCACCACCATGATTACAAGGATGACGACGATAAGTGAGGATCC
