>Addgene plasmid #38899 | GPX3 | addgene partial sequence | sequence record 51240 | T7 5'-TAATACGACTCACTATAGGG-3'
GACTGCCATGGTGGCATAAGTGGCACCATTTACGAGTACGGAGCCCTCACCATTGATGGGGAGGAGTACA
TCCCCTTCAAGCAGTATGCTGGCAAATACGTCCTCTTTGTCAACGTGGCCAGCTACGGAGGCCTGACGGG
CCAGTACATTGAACTGAATGCACTACAGGAAGAGCTTGCACCATTCGGTCTGGTCATTCTGGGCTTTCCC
TGCAACCAATTTGGAAAACAGGAACCAGGAGAGAACTCAGAGATCCTTCCTACCCTCAAGTATGTCCGAC
CAGGTGGAGGCTTTGTCCCTAATTTCCAGCTCTTTGAGAAAGGGGATGTCAATGGAGAGAAAGAGCAGAA
ATTCTACACTTTCCTAAAGAACTCCTGTCCTCCCACCTCGGAGCTCCTGGGTACATCTGACCGCCTCTTC
TGGGAACCCATGAAGGTTCACGACATCCGCTGGAACTTTGAGAAGTTCCTGGTGGGGCCAGATGGTATAC
CCATCATGCGCTGGCACCACCGGACCACGGTCAGCAACGTCAAGATGGACATCCTGTCCTACATGAGGCG
GCAGGCAGCCCTGGGGGTCGCAGAGAACCTCTACTTCCAATCGCACCATCATCACCACCATGATTACAAG
GATGACGACGATAAGTGAGGATCCGAATTCGAGCTCCGTCGACAAGCTTGCGGCCGCACTCGAGCACCAC
CACCACCACCACTGAGATCCGGCTGCTAACAAAGCCCGAAAGGAAGCTGAGTTGGCTGCTGCCACCGCTG
AGCAATAACTAGCATAACCCCTTGGGGCCTCTAAACGGGTCTTGAGGGGTTTTTTGCTGAAAGGAGGAAC
TATATCCGGATTGGCGAATGGGACGCGCCCTGTAGCGGCGCATTAAGCGCGGCGGGTGTGGTGGTTACGC
GCAGCGTGACCGCT
