>Addgene plasmid #38899 | GPX3 | addgene partial sequence | sequence record 51242 | T7_term
GCCATGGTGGCATAAGTGGCACCATTTACGAGTACGGAGCCCTCACCATTGATGGGGAGGAGTACATCCC
CTTCAAGCAGTATGCTGGCAAATACGTCCTCTTTGTCAACGTGGCCAGCTACGGAGGCCTGACGGGCCAG
TACATTGAACTGAATGCACTACAGGAAGAGCTTGCACCATTCGGTCTGGTCATTCTGGGCTTTCCCTGCA
ACCAATTTGGAAAACAGGAACCAGGAGAGAACTCAGAGATCCTTCCTACCCTCAAGTATGTCCGACCAGG
TGGAGGCTTTGTCCCTAATTTCCAGCTCTTTGAGAAAGGGGATGTCAATGGAGAGAAAGAGCAGAAATTC
TACACTTTCCTAAAGAACTCCTGTCCTCCCACCTCGGAGCTCCTGGGTACATCTGACCGCCTCTTCTGGG
AACCCATGAAGGTTCACGACATCCGCTGGAACTTTGAGAAGTTCCTGGTGGGGCCAGATGGTATACCCAT
CATGCGCTGGCACCACCGGACCACGGTCAGCAACGTCAAGATGGACATCCTGTCCTACATGAGGCGGCAG
GCAGCCCTGGGGGTCGCAGAGAACCTCTACTTCCAATCGCACCATCATCACCACCATGATTACAAGGATG
ACGACGATAAGTGAGGATCCGAATTCGAGCTCCGTCGACAAGCTTGCGGCCGCACTCGAGCACCACCACC
ACCACCACTGAGATCCGGCTGCTAACAAAGCCCGAAAGGAAGCTGAGTTGGCTGCTGCCACCGCTGAGCA
ATAACTAGCATAACCCCTTGGGGCCTCTAAACGGGTCTTGAGGGGTTTTTTGCTGAAAGGAGGAACTATA
TCCG
